>Addgene plasmid #21864 | ATF4 18: RLuc.5’ATF4.GFP | addgene partial sequence | sequence record 27671 | 21864 with EGFP-N
NCTCCTCGCCCTTGCTCNCCATGGTGGCGACCGGTGGATCCCCCACCTCCAGATAGTCATCTAANAGACC
TAGGCTTTCTTCAGCCCCCAAACCCGACTGGTCGAAGGGGGACATCAAGTCCCCCGCCAACACTTCGCTG
TTCAGGAAGCTCATCTCGGTCATGTTGTGGGGCTTTGCTGGATTCCAGGAATGTGCTTAACTCGAAGGTA
TCTTTGTCCGTTACAGCAACACTGCTGCTGGATTTCGTGAAGAGCGCCATGGCTTAGGCCGGTGGGGGTT
GCCGCTGCAGAGCCTGGTGCTGCTGCCGCCGCTGCAAAGGCCAACGCTGCCGCAGGCACTGCTGCCTCTA
ATACGCCATGGTGGCCGCAAGCCCTGCGGGAGGGGAAGAGGAAAGGGACACCCGAGCGCACAACTCAAAC
CGGCAGACAGCAAGCAGAAAAGCTTGAGCTCGAGATCCTAGTTTATTGTTCATTTTTGAGAACTCGCTCA
ACGAACGATTTGATATATTTTCCCATTTCATCAGGTGCATCTTCTTGCGAAAAATGAAGACCTTTTACTT
TGACAAATTCAGTATTAGGAAACTTCTTGGCACCTTCAACAATAGCATTGGAAAAGAATCCTGGGTCCGA
TTCAATAAACATTTTTGGTAAATCATCACTTGCACGTAGATAAGCATTATAATTCCTAACAATTTGTACA
ACGTC
