[The description below was written by a language model from this plasmid's Addgene catalogue record.]
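Description:
ATF4 18: RLuc.5'ATF4.GFP is a mammalian expression plasmid built on the pcDNA3 backbone and carrying mouse Atf4 sequence fused at its C-terminal end to EGFP. The listed sequencing primers (CMV forward and BGH reverse) fit the standard pcDNA3 layout, in which the insert sits between the CMV immediate-early promoter and the BGH polyadenylation signal. The record gives no feature table, so the exact boundaries of the parts cannot be confirmed. The name suggests a Renilla luciferase segment placed upstream of the ATF4 5' region and the GFP reporter. However, the catalogue fields do not list luciferase or state how much of the ATF4 5' leader or coding sequence is included.

The plasmid is propagated in bacteria as a high-copy plasmid in the Stbl2 strain, a host often chosen for inserts prone to recombination. Bacterial selection is recorded as kanamycin. This is unusual for pcDNA3, which normally carries ampicillin resistance, although its neomycin phosphotransferase cassette can confer kanamycin resistance in some vector contexts. The record does not explain the point further. In mammalian cells the neomycin marker allows selection of stable transfectants with G418.

The associated publication concerns translation reinitiation at alternative open reading frames as a mechanism of gene regulation in the integrated stress response. The construct therefore most likely serves as a translational reporter, with EGFP output reflecting how the ATF4 5' leader directs ribosomes to the ATF4 start codon under stress conditions. In such a design, an upstream luciferase sequence would plausibly test how a preceding reading frame affects downstream reinitiation, but this remains an inference from the name and not a stated fact.
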