Addgene plasmid #21864: ATF4 18: RLuc.5’ATF4.GFP
Depositing lab: David Ron. Depositing organization: NYU Grossman School of Medicine. Publication: Translation reinitiation at alternative open reading frames regulates gene expression in an integrated stress response. Lu PD, Harding HP, Ron D. J Cell Biol. 2004 Oct 11. 167(1):27-33. 10.1083/jcb.200408003 PubMed 15479734.
Backbone
  Vector backbone: pcDNA3
  Backbone manufacturer: Invitrogen
  Backbone size w/o insert (bp): 5446
  Vector type: Mammalian Expression
  Selectable markers: Neomycin (select with G418)
Growth in bacteria
  Bacterial resistance: Kanamycin, 50 μg/mL
  Growth temperature: 37°C
  Growth strain: Stbl2
  Growth instructions: Stbl2
  Copy number: High Copy
Gene/Insert
  Gene/Insert name: ATF4
  Species: M. musculus (mouse)
  Entrez Gene: Atf4 (a.k.a. Atf-4, C/ATF, CREB-2, CREB2, TAXREB67)
  Tag / fusion protein: EGFP (C terminal on insert)
  Cloning method: Restriction Enzyme
  Sequencing primers: 5′ CMV-F; 3′ BGH-rev
Terms and licenses: Academic/Nonprofit Terms; Industry Terms: Not Available to Industry
How to cite: ATF4 18: RLuc.5’ATF4.GFP was a gift from David Ron (Addgene plasmid # 21864 ; http://n2t.net/addgene:21864 ; RRID:Addgene_21864)
